Addgene plasmid #47157: TAL3438
Depositing lab: Keith Joung. Depositing organization: Massachusetts General Hospital. Publication: Targeted gene disruption in somatic zebrafish cells using engineered TALENs. Sander JD, Cade L, Khayter C, Reyon D, Peterson RT, Joung JK, Yeh JR. Nat Biotechnol. 2011 Aug 5;29(8):697-8. doi: 10.1038/nbt.1934. PubMed 21822241.
Backbone
  Vector backbone: JDS74
  Backbone manufacturer: Addgene plasmid #32288
  Backbone size w/o insert (bp): 6447
  Vector type: Mammalian Expression ; T7
Growth in bacteria
  Bacterial resistance: Ampicillin, 100 μg/mL
  Growth temperature: 37°C
  Growth strain: XL1 Blue
  Copy number: High Copy
Gene/Insert
  Gene/Insert name: ZebrafishCommunity-fastkd3-left (alt name: fastkd3)
  Species: D. rerio (zebrafish)
  Insert size (bp): 1430
  Entrez Gene: im:7147223
  Promoter: CMV
  Tag / fusion protein: 3X Flag (N terminal on backbone); WT FOKI (C terminal on backbone)
  Cloning method: Restriction Enzyme; 5′ cloning site BsmBI (destroyed during cloning); 3′ cloning site BsmBI (destroyed during cloning)
  Sequencing primers: 5′ CMV-F; 3′ BGH-rev
Terms and licenses: Academic/Nonprofit Terms; Industry Terms: Not Available to Industry
Depositor comments: Target binding site: TACCTGTCTTCTAATGAG It is strongly recommended that users perform a diagnostic digest to verify this plasmid prior to use. For example, a double digest of the plasmid with BamHI and KpnI should result in two bands at 2.3kb and 5.8kb.
How to cite: TAL3438 was a gift from Keith Joung (Addgene plasmid # 47157 ; http://n2t.net/addgene:47157 ; RRID:Addgene_47157)
