[The description below was written by a language model from this plasmid's Addgene catalogue record.]
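Description:
TAL3438 is a TALEN expression plasmid encoding the left-hand monomer of a nuclease pair directed against the zebrafish (D. rerio) gene fastkd3. It is built on the JDS74 backbone (about 6.4 kb without insert), a TALEN scaffold vector listed as a mammalian expression and T7 type. It is maintained in E. coli as a high-copy plasmid under ampicillin selection. The record provides no feature table, so the origin of replication and other backbone elements are not itemised.

The roughly 1.4 kb insert is an engineered TAL effector repeat array assembled to recognise a specific 18-nucleotide site in fastkd3. It was cloned into the backbone through BsmBI sites, which were destroyed in the process; BsmBI is a type IIS enzyme, so the array joins seamlessly in frame with the flanking backbone-encoded sequences. The backbone supplies an N-terminal 3X FLAG tag, useful for detecting the protein, and a C-terminal wild-type FokI nuclease domain. Because FokI cleaves only as a dimer, this left monomer is meant to be used with a matching right-hand TALEN that binds the opposite strand nearby, so that the two FokI domains meet over the spacer and make a double-strand break. Error-prone repair of that break can generate indels that disrupt the gene.

A CMV promoter drives expression in transfected cells, and the sequencing primer choice suggests a BGH terminator region downstream. The T7 designation indicates that the coding sequence can also be transcribed in vitro, which fits the associated work on targeted gene disruption in zebrafish, where TALEN mRNA is typically delivered to embryos. The insert name suggests it belongs to a set of TALENs made for the zebrafish community.
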