>Addgene plasmid #47157 | TAL3438 | depositor partial sequence | sequence record 67244 | Insert sequence
ATGGACTACAAAGACCATGACGGTGATTATAAAGATCATGACATCGATTACAAGGATGACGATGACAAGA
TGGCCCCCAAGAAGAAGAGGAAGGTGGGCATTCACCGCGGGGTACCTATGGTGGACTTGAGGACACTCGG
TTATTCGCAACAGCAACAGGAGAAAATCAAGCCTAAGGTCAGGAGCACCGTCGCGCAACACCACGAGGCG
CTTGTGGGGCATGGCTTCACTCATGCGCATATTGTCGCGCTTTCACAGCACCCTGCGGCGCTTGGGACGG
TGGCTGTCAAATACCAAGATATGATTGCGGCCCTGCCCGAAGCCACGCACGAGGCAATTGTAGGGGTCGG
TAAACAGTGGTCGGGAGCGCGAGCACTTGAGGCGCTGCTGACTGTGGCGGGTGAGCTTAGGGGGCCTCCG
CTCCAGCTCGACACCGGGCAGCTGCTGAAGATCGCGAAGAGAGGGGGAGTAACAGCGGTAGAGGCAGTGC
ACGCCTGGCGCAATGCGCTCACCGGGGCCCCCTTGAACCTGACCCCAGACCAGGTAGTCGCAATCGCGTC
GAACATTGGGGGAAAGCAAGCCCTGGAAACCGTGCAAAGGTTGTTGCCGGTCCTTTGTCAAGACCACGGC
CTTACACCGGAGCAAGTCGTGGCCATTGCATCCCACGACGGTGGCAAACAGGCTCTTGAGACGGTTCAGA
GACTTCTCCCAGTTCTCTGTCAAGCCCACGGGCTGACTCCCGATCAAGTTGTAGCGATTGCGTCGCATGA
CGGAGGGAAACAAGCATTGGAGACTGTCCAACGGCTCCTTCCCGTGTTGTGTCAAGCCCACGGTTTGACG
CCTGCACAAGTGGTCGCCATCGCCTCGAATGGCGGCGGTAAGCAGGCGCTGGAAACAGTACAGCGCCTGC
TGCCTGTACTGTGCCAGGATCATGGACTGACCCCAGACCAGGTAGTCGCAATCGCGAACAATAATGGGGG
AAAGCAAGCCCTGGAAACCGTGCAAAGGTTGTTGCCGGTCCTTTGTCAAGACCACGGCCTTACACCGGAG
CAAGTCGTGGCCATTGCAAGCAATGGGGGTGGCAAACAGGCTCTTGAGACGGTTCAGAGACTTCTCCCAG
TTCTCTGTCAAGCCCACGGGCTGACTCCCGATCAAGTTGTAGCGATTGCGTCGCATGACGGAGGGAAACA
AGCATTGGAGACTGTCCAACGGCTCCTTCCCGTGTTGTGTCAAGCCCACGGTTTGACGCCTGCACAAGTG
GTCGCCATCGCCTCGAATGGCGGCGGTAAGCAGGCGCTGGAAACAGTACAGCGCCTGCTGCCTGTACTGT
GCCAGGATCATGGACTGACCCCAGACCAGGTAGTCGCAATCGCGTCAAACGGAGGGGGAAAGCAAGCCCT
GGAAACCGTGCAAAGGTTGTTGCCGGTCCTTTGTCAAGACCACGGCCTTACACCGGAGCAAGTCGTGGCC
ATTGCATCCCACGACGGTGGCAAACAGGCTCTTGAGACGGTTCAGAGACTTCTCCCAGTTCTCTGTCAAG
CCCACGGGCTGACTCCCGATCAAGTTGTAGCGATTGCGTCCAACGGTGGAGGGAAACAAGCATTGGAGAC
TGTCCAACGGCTCCTTCCCGTGTTGTGTCAAGCCCACGGTTTGACGCCTGCACAAGTGGTCGCCATCGCC
TCCAATATTGGCGGTAAGCAGGCGCTGGAAACAGTACAGCGCCTGCTGCCTGTACTGTGCCAGGATCATG
GACTGACCCCAGACCAGGTAGTCGCAATCGCGTCGAACATTGGGGGAAAGCAAGCCCTGGAAACCGTGCA
AAGGTTGTTGCCGGTCCTTTGTCAAGACCACGGCCTTACACCGGAGCAAGTCGTGGCCATTGCAAGCAAT
GGGGGTGGCAAACAGGCTCTTGAGACGGTTCAGAGACTTCTCCCAGTTCTCTGTCAAGCCCACGGGCTGA
CTCCCGATCAAGTTGTAGCGATTGCGAATAACAATGGAGGGAAACAAGCATTGGAGACTGTCCAACGGCT
CCTTCCCGTGTTGTGTCAAGCCCACGGTTTGACGCCTGCACAAGTGGTCGCCATCGCCTCCAATATTGGC
GGTAAGCAGGCGCTGGAAACAGTACAGCGCCTGCTGCCTGTACTGTGCCAGGATCATGGACTGACACCCG
AACAGGTGGTCGCCATTGCTAATAATAACGGAGGACGGCCAGCCTTGGAG
