>Addgene plasmid #47157 | TAL3438 | addgene partial sequence | sequence record 68668 | JDS-TALEN-F 5'-TAGGGGTCGGTAAACAGTGG-3'
TGGCGGGTGAGCTTAGGGGGCCTCCGCTCCAGCTCGACACCGGGCAGCTGCTGAAGATCGCGAAGAGAGG
GGGAGTAACAGCGGTAGAGGCAGTGCACGCCTGGCGCAATGCGCTCACCGGGGCCCCCTTGAACCTGACC
CCAGACCAGGTAGTCGCAATCGCGTCGAACATTGGGGGAAAGCAAGCCCTGGAAACCGTGCAAAGGTTGT
TGCCGGTCCTTTGTCAAGACCACGGCCTTACACCGGAGCAAGTCGTGGCCATTGCATCCCACGACGGTGG
CAAACAGGCTCTTGAGACGGTTCAGAGACTTCTCCCAGTTCTCTGTCAAGCCCACGGGCTGACTCCCGAT
CAAGTTGTAGCGATTGCGTCGCATGACGGAGGGAAACAAGCATTGGAGACTGTCCAACGGCTCCTTCCCG
TGTTGTGTCAAGCCCACGGTTTGACGCCTGCACAAGTGGTCGCCATCGCCTCGAATGGCGGCGGTAAGCA
GGCGCTGGAAACAGTACAGCGCCTGCTGCCTGTACTGTGCCAGGATCATGGACTGACCCCAGACCAGGTA
GTCGCAATCGCGAACAATAATGGGGGAAAGCAAGCCCTGGAAACCGTGCAAAGGTTGTTGCCGGTCCTTT
GTCAAGACCACGGCCTTACACCGGAGCAAGTCGTGGCCATTGCAAGCAATGGGGGTGGCAAACAGGCTCT
TGAGACGGTTCAGAGACTTCTCCCAGTTCTCTGTCAAGCCCACGGGCTGACTCCCGATCAAGTTGTAGCG
ATTGCGTCGCATGACGGAGGGAAACAAGCATTGGAGACTGTCCAACGGCTCCTTCCCGTGTTGTGTCAAG
CCCACGGTTTGACGCCTGCACAAGTGGTCGCCATCGCCTC
